>Addgene plasmid #149191 | pGBW-m4046648 | depositor full sequence | sequence record 291644 | Full Sequence
GCGGCCGCCCCACACACCATAGCTTCAAAATGTTTCTACTCCTTTTTTACTCTTCCAGATTTTCTCGGAC
TCCGCGCATCGCCGTACCACTTCAAAACACCCAAGCACAGCATACTAAATTTCCCCTCTTTCTTCCTCTA
GGGTGTCGTTAATTACCCGTACTAAAGGTTTGGAAAAGAAAAAAGAGACCGCCTCGTTTCTTTTTCTTCG
TCGAAAAAGGCAATAAAAATTTTTATCACGTTTCTTTTTCTTGAAAATTTTTTTTTTTGATTTTTTTCTC
TTTCGATGACCTCCCATTGATATTTAAGTTAATAAACGGTCTTCAATTTCTCAAGTTTCAGTTTCATTTT
TCTTGTTCTATTACAACTTTTTTTACTTCTTGCTCATTAGAAAGAAAGCATAGCAATCTAATCTAAGTTT
TAATTACAAAATGTCCAAAATGTCAGACGTCAAGTGTACGTCGGTAGTTCTCCTGAGTGTTCTACAACAG
TTACGTGTGGAGAGCTCTTCCAAGCTTTGGGCACAATGCGTCCAATTGCACAATGATATTTTATTGGCCA
AAGATACAACCGAAGCTTTCGAAAAGATGGTTTCTTTGTTGTCTGTCTTGTTGTCTATGCAAGGTGCTGT
TGACATAAACAAGTTGTGTGAAGAAATGCTAGATAACAGAGCTACTTTACAATAAACAGGCCCCTTTTCC
TTTGTCGATATCATGTAATTAGTTATGTCACGCTTACATTCACGCCCTCCTCCCACATCCGCTCTAACCG
AAAAGGAAGGAGTTAGACAACCTGAAGTCTAGGTCCCTATTTATTTTTTTTAATAGTTATGTTAGTATTA
AGAACGTTATTTATATTTCAAATTTTTCTTTTTTTTCTGTACAAAGCGGCCGCCGAACCACTAGTGCACT
GCAGTACACGGTTTCCTTGAAATTTTTTTGATTCGGTAATCTCCGAACAGAAGGAAGAACGAAGGAAGGA
GCACAGACTTAGATTGGTATATATACGCATATGTAGTGTTGAAGAAACATGAAATTGCCCAGTATTCTTA
ACCCAACTGCACAGAACAAAAACGTGCAGGAAACGAAGATAAATCATGTCGAAAGCTACATATAAGGAAC
GTGCTGCTACTCATCCTAGTCCTGTTGCTGCCAAGCTATTTAATATCATGCACGAAAAGCAAACAAACTT
GTGTGCTTCATTGGATGTTCGTACCACCAAGGAATTACTGGAGTTAGTTGAAGCATTAGGTCCCAAAATT
TGTTTACTAAAAACACATGTGGATATCTTGACTGATTTTTCCATGGAGGGCACAGTTAAGCCGCTAAAGG
CATTATCCGCCAAGTACAATTTTTTACTCTTCGAGGACAGAAAATTTGCTGACATTGGTAATACAGTCAA
ATTGCAGTACTCTGCGGGTGTATACAGAATAGCAGAATGGGCAGACATTACGAATGCACACGGTGTGGTG
GGCCCAGGTATTGTTAGCGGTTTGAAGCAGGCGGCAGAAGAAGTAACAAAGGAACCTAGAGGCCTTTTGA
TGTTAGCAGAATTGTCATGCAAGGGCTCCCTATCTACTGGAGAATATACTAAGGGTACTGTTGACATTGC
GAAGAGCGACAAAGATTTTGTTATCGGCTTTATTGCTCAAAGAGACATGGGTGGAAGAGATGAAGGTTAC
GATTGGTTGATTATGACACCCGGTGTGGGTTTAGATGACAAGGGAGATGCATTGGGTCAACAGTATAGAA
CCGTGGATGATGTGGTTTCTACAGGATCTGACATTATTATTGTTGGAAGAGGACTATTTGCAAAGGGAAG
GGATGCTAAGGTAGAGGGTGAACGTTACAGAAAAGCAGGCTGGGAAGCATATTTGAGAAGATGCGGCCAG
CAAAACTAAAAAACTGTATTATAAGTAAATGCATGTATACTAAACTCACAAATTAGAGCTTCAATTTAAT
TATATCAGTTATTACCCGAGTAACGAAGCATCTGTGCTTCATTTTGTAGAACAAAAATGCAACGCGAGAG
CGCTAATTTTTCAAACAAAGAATCTGAGCTGCATTTTTACAGAACAGAAATGCAACGCGAAAGCGCTATT
TTACCAACGAAGAATCTGTGCTTCATTTTTGTAAAACAAAAATGCAACGCGAGAGCGCTAATTTTTCAAA
CAAAGAATCTGAGCTGCATTTTTACAGAACAGAAATGCAACGCGAGAGCGCTATTTTACCAACAAAGAAT
CTATACTTCTTTTTTGTTCTACAAAAATGCATCCCGAGAGCGCTATTTTTCTAACAAAGCATCTTAGATT
ACTTTTTTTCTCCTTTGTGCGCTCTATAATGCAGTCTCTTGATAACTTTTTGCACTGTAGGTCCGTTAAG
GTTAGAAGAAGGCTACTTTGGTGTCTATTTTCTCTTCCATAAAAAAAGCCTGACTCCACTTCCCGCGTTT
ACTGATTACTAGCGAAGCTGCGGGTGCATTTTTTCAAGATAAAGGCATCCCCGATTATATTCTATACCGA
TGTGGATTGCGCATACTTTGTGAACAGAAAGTGATAGCGTTGATGATTCTTCATTGGTCAGAAAATTATG
AACGGTTTCTTCTATTTTGTCTCTATATACTACGTATAGGAAATGTTTACATTTTCGTATTGTTTTCGAT
TCACTCTATGAATAGTTCTTACTACAATTTTTTTGTCTAAAGAGTAATACTAGAGATAAACATAAAAAAT
GTAGAGGTCGAGTTTAGATGCAAGTTCAAGGAGCGAAAGGTGGATGGGTAGGTTATATAGGGATATAGCA
CAGAGATATATAGCAAAGAGATACTTTTGAGCAATGTTTGTGGAAGCGGTATTCGCAATATTTTAGTAGC
TCGTTACAGTCCGGTGCGTTTTTGGTTTTTTGAAAGTGCGTCATCAGAGCGCTTTTGGTTTTCAAAAGCG
CTCTGAAGTTCCTATACTTTCTAGCTAGAGAATAGGAACTTCCCGAGCGGCCGCGTGTTACAAGCTTGAC
TCCAGCGTAACTGGACTGCAATCAACTCACTGGCTCACCTTCACGGGTGGGCCTTTCTTCGGTAGAAAAT
CAAAGGATCTTCTTGAGATCCTTTTTTTCTGCGCGTAATCTGCTGCTTGCAAACAAAAAAACCACCGCTA
CCAGCGGTGGTTTGTTTGCCGGATCAAGAGCTACCAACTCTTTTTCCGAGGTAACTGGCTTCAGCAGAGC
GCAGATACCAAATACTGTTCTTCTAGTGTAGCCGTAGTTAGGCCACCACTTCAAGAACTCTGTAGCACCG
CCTACATACCTCGCTCTGCTAATCCTGTTACCAGTGGCTGCTGCCAGTGGCGATAAGTCGTGTCTTACCG
GGTTGGACTCAAGACGATAGTTACCGGATAAGGCGCAGCGGTCGGGCTGAACGGGGGGTTCGTGCACACA
GCCCAGCTTGGAGCGAACGACCTACACCGAACTGAGATACCTACAGCGTGAGCTATGAGAAAGCGCCACG
CTTCCCGAAGGGAGAAAGGCGGACAGGTATCCGGTAAGCGGCAGGGTCGGAACAGGAGAGCGCACGAGGG
AGCTTCCAGGGGTAAACGCCTGGTATCTTTATAGTCCTGTCGGGTTTCGCCACCTCTGACTTGAGCATCG
ATTTTTGTGATGCTCGTCAGGGGGGCGGAGCCTATGGAAAAACGCCAGCAACGCAGAAAGGCCCACCCGA
AGGTGAGCCAGGTGATTACATTTGGGCCCTCATCAGAGGTTTTCACCGTCATCACCGAAACGCGCGAGGC
AGCTGCGGTAAAGCTCATCAGCGTGGTCGTGAAGCGATTCACAGATGTCTGCCTGTTCATCCGCGTCCAG
CTCGTTGAGTTTCTCCAGAAGCGTTAATGTCTGGCTTCTGATAAAGCGGGCCATGTTAAGGGCGGTTTTT
TCCTGTTTGGTCACTTACCAATGCTTAATCAGTGAGGCACCTATCTCAGCGATCTGTCTATTTCGTTCAT
CCATAGTTGCCTGACTCCCCGTCGTGTAGATAACTACGATGCGGGAGGGCTTACCATCTGGCCCCAGTGC
TGCAATGATACCGCGAGACCCACGCTCACCGGCTCCAGATTTATCAGCAATAAACCAGCCAGCCGGGAGG
GCCGAGCGCAGAAGTGATCCTGCAACTTTATCCGCCTCCATCCAGTCTATTAATTGTTGCCGGGAAGCTA
GAGTAAGTAGTTCGCCAGTTAATAGTTTGCGCAACGTTGTTGCCATTGCTACAGGCATCGTGGTGTCACG
CTCGTCGTTTGGTATGGCTTCATTCAGCTCCGGTTCCCAACGATCAAGGCGAGTTACATGATCCCCCATG
TTGTGCAAAAAAGCGGTTAGCTCCTTCGGTCCTCCGATCGTTGCCAGAAGTAAGTTGGCCGCAGTGTTAT
CACTCATGGTTATGGCAGCACTGCATAATTCTCTTACTGTCATGCCATCCGTGAGATGCTTTTCTGTGAC
TGGTGAGTACTCAACCAAGTCATTCTGAGAATAGTGTATGCGGCGACCGAGTTGCTCTTGCCCGGCGTCA
ATACGGGATAATACCGCGCCACATAGCAGAACTTTAAAAGTGCTCATCATTGGAAAACGTTCTTCGGGGC
GTAAACTCTCAAGGATCTTACCGCTGTTGAGATCCAGTTCGATGTAACCCACTCGTGCACCCAACTGATC
TTCAGCATCTTTTACTTTCACCAGCGTTTCTGGGTGAGCAAAAACAGGAAGGCAAAATGCCGCAAAAAAG
GGAATAAGGGCGACACGGAAATGTTGAATACTCATTTTAGCTTCCTTAGCTCCTGAAAATCTCGATAACT
CAAAAAATACGCCCGGTAGTGATCTTATTTCATTATGGTGAAAGTTGGAACCTCTTACGTGCCGATCAAG
TCAAAAGCCTCCGGTCGGAGGCTTTTGACTTTCTGCTATGGAGGTCAGGTATGATTTAAATGGTCAGTTA
GA
Features (pLannotate 1.2.2; 12 found; start..end, strand, type, name):
     10..417     +  promoter       TEF1 promoter: S. cerevisiae TEF1; promoter for EF-1α
    711..883     +  terminator     CYC1 terminator (fragment): S. cerevisiae CYC1; transcription terminator for CYC1
    919..1095    +  promoter       URA3 promoter (fragment): S. cerevisiae URA3
   1096..1899    +  CDS            URA3: orotidine-5'-phosphate decarboxylase, required for uracil biosynthesis; S. cerevisiae URA3; yeast auxotrophic marker, counterselectable with 5-fluoroorotic acid (5-FOA)
   1982..2964    -  rep_origin     2μ ori: yeast 2μ plasmid origin of replication
   3042..3071    +  terminator     T3Te terminator: phage T3 early transcription terminator
   3093..3680    +  rep_origin     ori: high-copy-number ColE1/pMB1/pBR322/pUC origin of replication
   3692..3719    -  terminator     T7Te terminator: phage T7 early transcription terminator
   3743..3934    -  CDS            rop: Rop protein, which maintains plasmids at low copy number; rop
   3935..4795    -  CDS            AmpR: β-lactamase; bla; confers resistance to ampicillin, carbenicillin, and related antibiotics
   4796..4898    -  promoter       cat promoter: promoter of the E. coli cat gene encoding chloramphenicol acetyltransferase
   4899..4930    -  terminator     tonB terminator: bidirectional E. coli tonB-P14 transcription terminator
