[The description below was written by a language model from this plasmid's Addgene catalogue record and pLannotate feature annotations shown in this document.]
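Description:
pGBW-m4046648 is an episomal yeast expression plasmid carrying the SARS-CoV-2 non-structural protein nsp7, a small product of the viral ORF1ab polyprotein. It is a shuttle vector. In E. coli it replicates from a high-copy ColE1/pUC-type origin and is selected with ampicillin through a β-lactamase gene. The feature table shows this gene driven by a cat promoter and followed by a tonB terminator. A short rop annotation lies next to AmpR, although the record lists the plasmid as high copy. The bacterial origin is flanked by phage T3 and T7 early terminators, which presumably insulate it from read-through transcription. In Saccharomyces cerevisiae the 2μ origin supports multicopy maintenance. The URA3 marker, with its own promoter fragment, allows selection in ura3 strains on medium lacking uracil and counterselection with 5-fluoroorotic acid.

The payload is a synthetic nsp7 coding sequence of about 250 bp, recoded for S. cerevisiae codon usage ("recode 1") and based on the NCBI reference protein. The annotation tool did not label the insert itself. It would, however, fit in the unannotated gap between the constitutive TEF1 promoter and a CYC1 terminator fragment, which together form the expression cassette. No epitope tags or reporters are annotated or mentioned. The gene was made by synthesis with a NotI site, but the cloning method is otherwise unrecorded. The depositor notes that the sequencing used for quality control may not cover the whole plasmid. The construct is intended for constitutive nsp7 expression in budding yeast; the record does not specify any further application.
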