Addgene plasmid #149191: pGBW-m4046648
Purpose: Yeast Expression plasmid for SARS-CoV-2 nsp7
Depositing lab: Ginkgo Bioworks & Benjie Chen. Depositing organization: Ginkgo Bioworks.
Backbone
  Vector backbone: AmpR; 2u URA3
  Backbone size w/o insert (bp): 4078
  Vector type: Yeast Expression
  Selectable markers: URA3
Growth in bacteria
  Bacterial resistance: Ampicillin, 100 μg/mL
  Growth temperature: 37°C
  Growth strain: DH5alpha
  Copy number: High Copy
Gene/Insert
  Gene/Insert name: SARS-CoV-2 nsp7
  Species: S. cerevisiae (budding yeast); Severe acute respiratory syndrome coronavirus 2
  Insert size (bp): 248
  Mutation: Saccharomyces cerevisiae recode 1
  Entrez Gene: ORF1ab (a.k.a. GU280_gp01)
  Promoter: pTEF1
  Cloning method: Unknown
Resource information
  A portion of this plasmid was derived from a plasmid made by: GinkgoBioworks
Depositor comments: NCBI Reference Sequence: YP_009725303.1. Created by gene synthesis with Not1 site. NGS used for QC was performed by Ginkgo and may not fully cover the entire plasmid.
How to cite: pGBW-m4046648 was a gift from Ginkgo Bioworks & Benjie Chen (Addgene plasmid # 149191 ; http://n2t.net/addgene:149191 ; RRID:Addgene_149191)
