>Addgene plasmid #149191 | pGBW-m4046648 | addgene partial sequence | sequence record 298378 | Ginkgo NGS Result
ATGTCCAAAATGTCAGACGTCAAGTGTACGTCGGTAGTTCTCCTGAGTGTTCTACAACAGTTACGTGTGG
AGAGCTCTTCCAAGCTTTGGGCACAATGCGTCCAATTGCACAATGATATTTTATTGGCCAAAGATACAAC
CGAAGCTTTCGAAAAGATGGTTTCTTTGTTGTCTGTCTTGTTGTCTATGCAAGGTGCTGTTGACATAAAC
AAGTTGTGTGAAGAAATGCTAGATAACAGAGCTACTTTACAATAA
